Addgene plasmid #16224: Flag Snail 2A4E
Depositing lab: Mien-Chie Hung. Depositing organization: University of Texas MD Anderson Cancer Center. Publication: Dual regulation of Snail by GSK-3beta-mediated phosphorylation in control of epithelial-mesenchymal transition. Zhou BP, Deng J, Xia W, Xu J, Li YM, Gunduz M, Hung MC. Nat Cell Biol. 2004 Oct . 6(10):931-40. 10.1038/ncb1173 PubMed 15448698.
Backbone
  Vector backbone: pCMV-Tag 2B
  Backbone manufacturer: Stratagene
  Backbone size w/o insert (bp): 4300
  Vector type: Mammalian Expression
  Selectable markers: Neomycin (select with G418)
Growth in bacteria
  Bacterial resistance: Kanamycin, 50 μg/mL
  Growth temperature: 37°C
  Growth strain: DH5alpha
  Copy number: High Copy
Gene/Insert
  Gene/Insert name: Snail
  Species: H. sapiens (human)
  Insert size (bp): 800
  Mutation: 2A4E: S97A, S101A, S108E, S112E, S116E, S120E
  Entrez Gene: SNAI1 (a.k.a. SLUGH2, SNA, SNAH, SNAIL, SNAIL1, dJ710H13.1)
  Tag / fusion protein: Flag (N terminal on backbone)
  Cloning method: Restriction Enzyme; 5′ cloning site BamHI (not destroyed); 3′ cloning site XhoI (not destroyed)
  Sequencing primers: 5′ T3
Terms and licenses: Academic/Nonprofit Terms; Industry Terms: Not Available to Industry
Depositor comments: Also see Flag Snail WT author's map.
How to cite: Flag Snail 2A4E was a gift from Mien-Chie Hung (Addgene plasmid # 16224 ; http://n2t.net/addgene:16224 ; RRID:Addgene_16224)
