[The description below was written by a language model from this plasmid's Addgene catalogue record.]
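Description:
Flag Snail 2A4E is a mammalian expression plasmid built on the Stratagene pCMV-Tag 2B backbone (about 4.3 kb without insert), carrying a mutant form of the human transcription factor Snail (SNAI1). The roughly 800 bp insert was cloned between BamHI and XhoI sites, both of which remain intact, placing the coding sequence in frame with the FLAG epitope supplied by the backbone, so the protein is produced with an N-terminal FLAG tag for detection or immunoprecipitation. The record does not list the promoter explicitly, although the pCMV-Tag series, as the name implies, uses the CMV immediate-early promoter to drive strong expression in mammalian cells. The plasmid is maintained at high copy in E. coli under kanamycin selection, and neomycin resistance allows G418 selection of stably transfected mammalian cells.

The "2A4E" name refers to six serine substitutions. S97 and S101 are changed to alanine, which cannot be phosphorylated, while S108, S112, S116 and S120 are changed to glutamate, a substitution commonly used to mimic constitutive phosphorylation. The associated publication concerns dual regulation of Snail by GSK-3beta-mediated phosphorylation in the control of epithelial-mesenchymal transition, so this construct is one of a set of phosphorylation-site variants, used alongside the wild-type FLAG-Snail plasmid mentioned in the depositor comments. It is suited to separating the contributions of the two clusters of serines to Snail behaviour in transfected cells. The record itself does not state which property each cluster governs. No feature table was supplied, so details beyond the catalogue fields cannot be confirmed.
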