>Addgene plasmid #16224 | Flag Snail 2A4E | addgene partial sequence | sequence record 22634 | CMV-F 5'-CGCAAATGGGCGGTAGGCGTG-3'
TCAGATCCGCTAGCGATTACGCCAAGCTCGAAATTAACCCTCACTAAAGGGAACAAAAGCTGGAGCTCCA
CCGCGGTGGCGGCCGCCACCATGGATTACAAGGATGACGACGATAAGAGCCCGGGCGGATCCCCGCGCTC
TTTCCTCGTCAGGAAGCCCTCCGACCCCAATCGGAAGCCTAACTACAGCGAGCTGCAGGACTCTAATCCA
GAGTTTACCTTCCAGCAGCCCTACGACCAGGCCCACCTGCTGGCAGCCATCCCACCTCCGGAGATCCTCA
ACCCCACCGCCTCGCTGCCAATGCTCATCTGGGACTCTGTCCTGGCGCCCCAAGCCCAGCCAATTGCCTG
GGCCTCCCTTCGGCTCCAGGAGAGTCCCAGGGTGGCAGAGCTGACCTCCCTGTCAGATGAGGACGCTGGG
AAAGGCGCCCAGCCCCCCAGCCCACCCGAACCGGCTCCTGAAAGCTTCTCCGAGACTTCAGTCGAAGAGT
TGGAGGCCGAGGCCTATGCTGCCTTCCCAGGCTTGGGCCAAGTGCCCAAGCAGCTGGCCCAGCTCTCTGA
GGCCAAGGATCTCCAGGCTCGAAAGGCCTTCAACTGCAAATACTGCAACAAGGAATACCTCAGCCTGGGT
GCCCTCAAGATGCACATCCGAAGCCACACGCTGCCCTGCGTCTGCGGAACCTGCGGGAAGGCCTTCTCTA
GGCCCTGGCTGCTACAAGGCCATGTCCGGACCCACACTGGCGAGAAGCCCTTCTCCTGTCCCCACTGCAG
CCGTGCCTTCGCTGACCGCTCCAACCTGCGGGCCCACCTCCAGACCCACTCAGATGTCAAGAAGTACCAG
TGCCAGGCGTGTGCTCGGACCTTCTCCCGAATGTCCCTGCTCCACAAGCACCAAGAGTCCGGCTGCTCAG
GATGTCCCGCTGACT
